Addgene plasmid #167280: pJAK112
Purpose: (Empty Backbone) CodA-based mutagenesis vector for C. difficile
Depositing lab: Robert Fagan. Depositing organization: University of Sheffield. Publication: An RNA-centric global view of Clostridioides difficile reveals broad activity of Hfq in a clinically important gram-positive bacterium. Fuchs M, Lamm-Schmidt V, Sulzer J, Ponath F, Jenniches L, Kirk JA, Fagan RP, Barquist L, Vogel J, Faber F. Proc Natl Acad Sci U S A. 2021 Jun 22;118(25). pii: 2103579118. doi: 10.1073/pnas.2103579118. PubMed 34131082.
Backbone
  Vector backbone: pMTLSC-7215
  Backbone manufacturer: Nigel P Minton
  Backbone size (bp): 6768
  Modifications to backbone: BamHI, SacI, and KpnI restriction sites were first removed from pMTLSC-7215 (doi:10.1128/AEM.00249-12) by inverse PCR cloning (RF851, CTAGAGTCGACGTCACGCG/RF852, GAATTCGCCCTTTAAACTAAGCTC). The resulting plasmid was linearised by PCR using oligonucleotides RF1065 (GATCGAGCTCTAGGGTAACAAAAAACACCG) and RF1066 (GATCGGATCCCCTTTTTGATAATCTCATGACC), adding new terminal SacI and BamHI sites. Homology arms upstream and downstream of the slpA gene were amplified using oligonucleotides RF1025 (TATATTATTATATTTATACCCAAGCATATGAGTTTTTATAC) / RF1067 (GATCGAGCTCTATACAGGTGAAGCAGATGC) and RF1026 (ACTCATATGCTTGGGTATAAATATAATAATATAAAAAGGCTTCTTATATG ) / RF1068 (GATCGGATCCCTCTTCCTGTAAATTCGTCAAC), respectively, joined by SOEing PCR and combined with the linearised vector by SacI/BamHI restriction ligation resulting in pJAK112.
  Vector type: E. coli - C. difficile shuttle vector
Growth in bacteria
  Bacterial resistance: Chloramphenicol, 25 μg/mL
  Growth temperature: 37°C
  Growth strain: DH5alpha
  Growth instructions: Low copy in C. difficile following conjugation and selected with thiamphenicol
  Copy number: High Copy
Terms and licenses: Academic/Nonprofit Terms; Industry Terms: Not Available to Industry
How to cite: pJAK112 was a gift from Robert Fagan (Addgene plasmid # 167280 ; http://n2t.net/addgene:167280 ; RRID:Addgene_167280)
