[The description below was written by a language model from this plasmid's Addgene catalogue record and pLannotate feature annotations shown in this document.]
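Description:
pJAK112 is an E. coli–C. difficile shuttle vector derived from pMTLSC-7215 and used for allele-exchange mutagenesis with codA counterselection. In E. coli it replicates from a high-copy ColE1/pUC-type origin and is selected with chloramphenicol through the Clostridium perfringens catP gene. The same marker allows thiamphenicol selection in C. difficile, where the record describes the plasmid as low copy. The feature table does not annotate a Gram-positive replicon, so the element supporting replication in C. difficile is not identified in the record. An incP oriT, together with traJ and a fragment of traI, allows the plasmid to be mobilised by conjugation from a suitable E. coli donor.

The counterselection marker is E. coli cytosine deaminase (codA), which converts 5-fluorocytosine into a toxic product. Cells that lose the plasmid after a second recombination event can therefore be enriched. A lac operator lies just upstream of codA, and a lacZα fragment remains from the original cloning region. The short baculovirus poly(A) hit is probably a spurious annotation.

Although the catalogue lists pJAK112 as an empty backbone, the modification notes show that it is not strictly empty. The original BamHI, SacI and KpnI sites were removed, and new SacI and BamHI sites were introduced at a different position. Joined homology arms from upstream and downstream of the C. difficile slpA gene were then ligated between these new sites. This fits the sequenced size of 9,144 nt against a 6,768 bp backbone, and the annotated secA2 fragment probably lies within one of these arms. The SacI/BamHI cassette can presumably be replaced with other homology arms to target different loci.
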