Features (pLannotate 1.2.2; 10 found; start..end, strand, type, name):
     69..85      +  polyA_signal   OpIE-2 poly(A) signal (fragment): immediate-early gene 2 from the Orgyia pseudotsugata multicapsid nucleopolyhedrovirus; baculovirus polyadenylation signal
    299..323     -  protein_bind   lac operator: The lac repressor binds to the lac operator to inhibit transcription in E. coli. This inhibition can be relieved by adding lactose or isopropyl-β-D-thiogalactopyranoside (IPTG). lac repressor encoded by lacI
    364..1646    +  CDS            codA (fragment): E. coli cytosine deaminase; codA; confers sensitivity to 5-fluorocytosine
   1745..1899    +  CDS            lacZα (fragment): LacZα fragment of β-galactosidase; lacZ fragment
   4444..5064    +  CDS            catP: CAT2_CLOPF - Protein inferred from homology: Swiss-Prot protein existence level 3. This enzyme is an effector of chloramphenicol resistance in bacteria. From Clostridium perfringens.
   6573..7535    +  CDS            secA2 (fragment): SECA2_CLOD6 - Experimental evidence at protein level: Swiss-Prot protein existence level 1. Part of the Sec protein translocase complex. Interacts with the SecYEG preprotein conducting channel. Has a central role in coupling the hydrolysis of ATP to the transfer of proteins into and across the cell membrane, serving as an ATP-driven molecular motor driving the stepwise translocation of polypeptide chains across the membrane. From Clostridioides difficile (strain 630) (Peptoclostridium difficile).
   7633..8221    +  rep_origin     ori: high-copy-number ColE1/pMB1/pBR322/pUC origin of replication
   8542..8651    +  oriT           oriT: incP origin of transfer
   8684..9055    +  CDS            traJ: oriT-recognizing protein; traJ
   9093..41      +  CDS            traI (fragment) (across the origin): TRAI6_ECOLX - Experimental evidence at protein level: Swiss-Prot protein existence level 1. The initiation process of transfer DNA synthesis requires the interaction of at least three plasmid-specific components (TraH, I, and J) at the transfer origin resulting in the assembly of a specialised nucleoprotein complex - the relaxosome. Site- and strand-specific cleavage at the transfer origin is dependent on TraI and TraJ. From Escherichia coli.
>Addgene plasmid #167280 | pJAK112 | addgene full sequence | sequence record 330760 | Addgene NGS Result
TGGTGAAGTACATCACCGACGAGCAAGGCAAGACCGATCGGGCCCCCTGCAGGATAAAAAAATTGTAGAT
AAATTTTATAAAATAGTTTTATCTACAATTTTTTTATCAGGAAACAGCTATGACCGCGGCCGCTGTATCC
ATATGACCATGATTACGAATTCCCCGGATCGAGATAGTATATGATGCATATTCTTTAAATATAGATAAAG
TTATAGAAGCAATAGAAGATTTAGGATTTACTGTAATATAAATTACACTTTTAAAAAGTTTAAAAACATG
ATACAATAAGTTATGGTTGGAATTGTTATCCGCTCACAATTCCAACTTATGATTAAAATTTTAAGGAGGT
GTATTTCATAATGTGTCGAATAACGCTTTACAAACAATTATTAACGCCCGGTTACCAGGCGAAGAGGGGC
TGTGGCAGATTCATCTGCAGGACGGAAAAATCAGCGCCATTGATGCGCAATCCGGCGTGATGCCCATAAC
TGAAAACAGCCTGGATGCCGAACAAGGTTTAGTTATACCGCCGTTTGTGGAGCCACATATTCACCTGGAC
ACCACGCAAACCGCCGGACAACCGAACTGGAATCAGTCCGGCACGCTGTTTGAAGGCATTGAACGCTGGG
CCGAGCGCAAAGCGTTATTAACCCATGACGATGTGAAACAACGCGCATGGCAAACGCTGAAATGGCAGAT
TGCCAACGGCATTCAGCATGTGCGTACCCATGTCGATGTTTCGGATGCAACGCTAACTGCGCTGAAAGCA
ATGCTGGAAGTGAAGCAGGAAGTCGCGCCGTGGATTGATCTGCAAATCGTCGCCTTCCCTCAGGAAGGGA
TTTTGTCGTATCCCAACGGTGAAGCGTTGCTGGAAGAGGCGTTACGCTTAGGGGCAGATGTAGTGGGGGC
GATTCCGCATTTTGAATTTACCCGTGAATACGGCGTGGAGTCGCTGCATAAAACCTTCGCCCTGGCGCAA
AAATACGACCGTCTCATCGACGTTCACTGTGATGAGATCGATGACGAGCAGTCGCGCTTTGTCGAAACCG
TTGCTGCCCTGGCGCACCATGAAGGCATGGGCGCACGAGTCACCGCCAGCCACACCACGGCAATGCACTC
CTATAACGGGGCGTATACCTCACGCCTGTTCCGCTTGCTGAAAATGTCCGGTATTAACTTTGTCGCCAAC
CCGCTGGTCAATATTCATCTGCAAGGACGTTTCGATACGTATCCAAAACGTCGCGGCATCACGCGCGTTA
AAGAGATGCTGGAGTCCGGCATTAACGTCTGCTTTGGTCACGATGATGTCTTCGATCCGTGGTATCCGCT
GGGAACGGCGAATATGCTGCAAGTGCTGCATATGGGGCTGCATGTTTGCCAGTTGATGGGCTACGGGCAG
ATTAACGATGGCCTGAATTTAATCACCCACCACAGCGCAAGGACGTTGAATTTGCAGGATTACGGCATTG
CCGCCGGAAACAGCGCCAACCTGATTATCCTGCCGGCTGAAAATGGGTTTGATGCGCTGCGCCGTCAGGT
TCCGGTACGTTATTCGGTACGTGGCGGCAAGGTGATTGCCAGCACACAACCGGCACAAACCACCGTATAT
CTGGAGCAGCCAGAAGCCATCGATTACAAACGTTGAACGACTGGGTTACAGCGAGCTTAGTTTAAAGGGC
GAATTCCTAGAGTCGACGTCACGCGTCCATGGAGATCTCGAGGCCTGCAGACATGCAAGCTTGGCACTGG
CCGTCGTTTTACAACGTCGTGACTGGGAAAACCCTGGCGTTACCCAACTTAATCGCCTTGCAGCACATCC
CCCTTTCGCCAGCTGGCGTAATAGCGAAGAGGCCCGCACCGATCGCCCTTCCCAACAGTTGCGCAGCCTG
AATGGCGAATGGCGCTAGCATAAAAATAAGAAGCCTGCATTTGCAGGCTTCTTATTTTTATGGCGCGCCG
TTCTGAATCCTTAGCTAATGGTTCAACAGGTAACTATGACGAAGATAGCACCCTGGATAAGTCTGTAATG
GATTCTAAGGCATTTAATGAAGACGTGTATATAAAATGTGCTAATGAAAAAGAAAATGCGTTAAAAGAGC
CTAAAATGAGTTCAAATGGTTTTGAAATTGATTGGTAGTTTAATTTAATATATTTTTTCTATTGGCTATC
TCGATACCTATAGAATCTTCTGTTCACTTTTGTTTTTGAAATATAAAAAGGGGCTTTTTAGCCCCTTTTT
TTTAAAACTCCGGAGGAGTTTCTTCATTCTTGATACTATACGTAACTATTTCGATTTGACTTCATTGTCA
ATTAAGCTAGTAAAATCAATGGTTAAAAAACAAAAAACTTGCATTTTTCTACCTAGTAATTTATAATTTT
AAGTGTCGAGTTTAAAAGTATAATTTACCAGGAAAGGAGCAAGTTTTTTAATAAGGAAAAATTTTTCCTT
TTAAAATTCTATTTCGTTATATGACTAATTATAATCAAAAAAATGAAAATAAACAAGAGGTAAAAACTGC
TTTAGAGAAATGTACTGATAAAAAAAGAAAAAATCCTAGATTTACGTCATACATAGCACCTTTAACTACT
AAGAAAAATATTGAAAGGACTTCCACTTGTGGAGATTATTTGTTTATGTTGAGTGATGCAGACTTAGAAC
ATTTTAAATTACATAAAGGTAATTTTTGCGGTAATAGATTTTGTCCAATGTGTAGTTGGCGACTTGCTTG
TAAGGATAGTTTAGAAATATCTATTCTTATGGAGCATTTAAGAAAAGAAGAAAATAAAGAGTTTATATTT
TTAACTCTTACAACTCCAAATGTAAAAAGTTATGATCTTAATTATTCTATTAAACAATATAATAAATCTT
TTAAAAAATTAATGGAGCGTAAGGAAGTTAAGGATATAACTAAAGGTTATATAAGAAAATTAGAAGTAAC
TTACCAAAAGGAAAAATACATAACAAAGGATTTATGGAAAATAAAAAAAGATTATTATCAAAAAAAAGGA
CTTGAAATTGGTGATTTAGAACCTAATTTTGATACTTATAATCCTCATTTTCATGTAGTTATTGCAGTTA
ATAAAAGTTATTTTACAGATAAAAATTATTATATAAATCGAGAAAGATGGTTGGAATTATGGAAGTTTGC
TACTAAGGATGATTCTATAACTCAAGTTGATGTTAGAAAAGCAAAAATTAATGATTATAAAGAGGTTTAC
GAACTTGCGAAATATTCAGCTAAAGACACTGATTATTTAATATCGAGGCCAGTATTTGAAATTTTTTATA
AAGCATTAAAAGGCAAGCAGGTATTAGTTTTTAGTGGATTTTTTAAAGATGCACACAAATTGTACAAGCA
AGGAAAACTTGATGTTTATAAAAAGAAAGATGAAATTAAATATGTCTATATAGTTTATTATAATTGGTGC
AAAAAACAATATGAAAAAACTAGAATAAGGGAACTTACGGAAGATGAAAAAGAAGAATTAAATCAAGATT
TAATAGATGGAATAGAAATAGATTAAAGTGTAACTATACTTTATATATATATGATTAAAAAAATAAAAAA
CAACAGCCTATTAGGTTGTTGTTTTTTATTTTCTTTATTAATTTTTTTAATTTTTAGTTTTTAGTTCTTT
TTTAAAATAAGTTTCAGCCTCTTTTTCAATATTTTTTAAAGAAGGAGTATTTGCATGAATTGCCTTTTTT
CTAACAGACTTAGGAAATATTTTAACAGTATCTTCTTGCGCCGGTGATTTTGGAACTTCATAACTTACTA
ATTTATAATTATTATTTTCTTTTTTAATTGTAACAGTTGCAAAAGAAGCTGAACCTGTTCCTTCAACTAG
TTTATCATCTTCAATATAATATTCTTGACCTATATAGTATAAATATATTTTTATTATATTTTTACTTTTT
TCTGAATCTATTATTTTATAATCATAAAAAGTTTTACCACCAAAAGAAGGTTGTACTCCTTCTGGTCCAA
CATATTTTTTTACTATATTATCTAAATAATTTTTGGGAACTGGTGTTGTAATTTGATTAATCGAACAACC
AGTTATACTTAAAGGAATTATAACTATAAAAATATATAGGATTATCTTTTTAAATTTCATTATTGGCCTC
CTTTTTATTAAATTTATGTTACCATAAAAAGGACATAACGGGAATATGTAGAATATTTTTAATGTAGACA
AAATTTTACATAAATATAAAGAAAGGAAGTGTTTGTTTAAATTTTATAGCAAACTATCAAAAATTAGGGG
GATAAAAATTTATGAAAAAAAGGTTTTCGATGTTATTTTTATGTTTAACTTTAATAGTTTGTGGTTTATT
TACAAATTCGGCCGGCCAGTGGGCAAGTTGAAAAATTCACAAAAATGTGGTATAATATCTTTGTTCATTA
GAGCGATAAACTTGAATTTGAGAGGGAACTTAGATGGTATTTGAAAAAATTGATAAAAATAGTTGGAACA
GAAAAGAGTATTTTGACCACTACTTTGCAAGTGTACCTTGTACCTACAGCATGACCGTTAAAGTGGATAT
CACACAAATAAAGGAAAAGGGAATGAAACTATATCCTGCAATGCTTTATTATATTGCAATGATTGTAAAC
CGCCATTCAGAGTTTAGGACGGCAATCAATCAAGATGGTGAATTGGGGATATATGATGAGATGATACCAA
GCTATACAATATTTCACAATGATACTGAAACATTTTCCAGCCTTTGGACTGAGTGTAAGTCTGACTTTAA
ATCATTTTTAGCAGATTATGAAAGTGATACGCAACGGTATGGAAACAATCATAGAATGGAAGGAAAGCCA
AATGCTCCGGAAAACATTTTTAATGTATCTATGATACCGTGGTCAACCTTCGATGGCTTTAATCTGAATT
TGCAGAAAGGATATGATTATTTGATTCCTATTTTTACTATGGGGAAATATTATAAAGAAGATAACAAAAT
TATACTTCCTTTGGCAATTCAAGTTCATCACGCAGTATGTGACGGATTTCACATTTGCCGTTTTGTAAAC
GAATTGCAGGAATTGATAAATAGTTAACTTCAGGTTTGTCTGTAACTAAAAACAAGTATTTAAGCAAAAA
CATCGTAGAAATACGGTGTTTTTTGTTACCCTAGAGCTCTATACAGGTGAAGCAGATGCTATGAGTGCGT
CATCAGTAGCATCAAGAGATGGATCACCTATAATTTTAACTAATGGTAAAAATGTTCCATTTGAGAAAAA
AGAAGGTGTGCAATGTTATGCTCTTGGTTCAGAGGAGATAATAAGTAATGATTTAGTTAAAAAAACTAAT
GCAGTTAGATTAGCTGGAGAAGATAGATTTGAGACTAATAAAAAAGTTATAAAACATTTTTATAGTTCGG
CAAAAGAATTTTATCTTTCTAAAGGTTATCAATTAGTAGATGCAGTTGCTGGTTCTTCTATAGCAAAAAA
TGCACCTATTGTATTAGTTGACGGAAATAGTGATAAGTCTGTACTTAGAAGTGCTGATAAGATTACAGCA
CTAGGAGGAATAGATGAAAAGACACTAGAACAATGTTTAAGTGCATCATCACTGGATGCAAGTGCACCAA
CAATAACTGTTGGAAATTTAAATATTTATCAAGGTGATAAGTTTGATATAAGTAAACTGAATATCGTAGC
AAAGGATAGCAATGGTAACGATTTGACACCAGAGCTTATAGGAAATATTGATACTGATAAGGTGGGTAAA
TACAAAGTTACTATAAAAGCTACTGATATTGGTGGAAAGACTACATCAATAAGTGTAGAAGTAAATGTAC
TTGAATATAAGACTAATGATATGAATAGTAGTGAGTTTAAAAGAATGGTTTCTAGTGAAATGTATAGTTT
GGTAAATTCATATAGAAAAGAAAAAGGTAAAGAGCCATTACAAGTTTCTAAAAACTTAGAAGGACTTTCT
AATTCCTGGTCTAAGTACATGGCAGATAAAGGTCAGTTTTCACATGTAATAAATGGTAAGAAATCTGTTG
AAGTATTTACTGGATATGGCTTGAGAAGTGAAGAAAATATAGCTTTTGTACCACTTGTTACAAAAAGTAC
TTATACAACAAAGGATGCTAGAGAAGTAGCAAATGTAATATTTACAGTTTGGAAAAAGTCAGATAAATAT
AATGAAAATATGTTAAATAGTGATTTTGTATATACTGGGTTTGGATTATATATATTGCCTAATGGAGAAG
TGTATGCTACACAAGAATTTTTAAATAAGTAATTTAAATAAGTAAAATCAAATTTTTTAAGTTATTAAAT
ATTGGAGTTTAAGGGTATAAAAACTCATATGCTTGGGTATAAATATAATAATATAAAAAGGCTTCTTATA
TGAGAAGTCTTTTTATATTATGTTTTCGAATACAAAAAAAGAGACTAAATTTAGTCTCTTTTTTATGTGA
GAAATACTTAAATATATAAAGATGTAATTTATTTAAGTATGATTATTATACTATACAATAAAATAATTGT
CTACTATTCTATAATTTTAAGGTATAATAATAATTGTATGATAAAAGAGGAGGTCAAAAAATATGTCAGT
TTTAGATGCAATCTTAGATAAAGCGGATGAACAAGAAATTAAAAAATTAAATTTAATAGTAGATAAAATA
GAATCTTTAGAAAAAGATATGGAAATCAAAGAGAATGAACAATTAAAAGAAATGACAAATACTTTTAGAC
TTAGATTAGACAAAGGTGAAAGTTTGGATGATATACTTCCAGAAGCATTTGCTGTTGTTAGAGAGGTCTC
AAAAAGAGTTTTAGGAATGCGTCAATATAAAGTTCAGTTAATTGGAGGTATAGTAATTCATCAAGGAAAG
ATAGCTGAGATGAAGACTGGTGAGGGGAAAACTTTAGTTGAGGTAGCTCCAGTATATCTAAATGCTTTAA
CAGGAAAAGGTGTACATGTAATTACAGTAAATGATTATTTGGCAGAACGTGATAAAGAACTTATGCGTCC
AGTATATGAATTTTTAGGATTGACTGTAGGTGTAATTTTATCTAACCAAGACCCAAGTATAAGAAAAGAA
CAATATAAATGTGATATAACTTATGGAACAAATAGTGAATTTGGATTTGACTATTTAAGAGATAATATGG
TGCCAGATTTGTCTCATAAAGTACAAAGGGAACTAAACTTTGCCATAGTAGATGAGATAGACTCAATATT
AATAGATGAAGCTAGAACTCCACTTATTATTGCAGGAGATGGTGATGAAGATTTAAAACTTTATGAGTTA
GCAAATAACTTTGTAAAAACTGTTAAAGAAGAAGACTTTGAGATGGATAGAAAAGATAAAACTATAGCAT
TAACAGCAAGTGGTATAAGCAAAGCTGAGTCATTTTTTGGTATAACAAACCTTACTGATATAAAGAATAT
AGAATTATATCATCATATAAATCAAGCTTTAAGAGGTCATAAGCTTATGGAAAAAGATGTTGACTATGTT
ATCTCAAATGGAGAAGTAATGATAGTTGACGAATTTACAGGAAGAGGGATCCCCTTTTTGATAATCTCAT
GACCAAAATCCCTTAACGTGAGTTTTCGTTCCACTGAGCGTCAGACCCCGTAGAAAAGATCAAAGGATCT
TCTTGAGATCCTTTTTTTCTGCGCGTAATCTGCTGCTTGCAAACAAAAAAACCACCGCTACCAGCGGTGG
TTTGTTTGCCGGATCAAGAGCTACCAACTCTTTTTCCGAAGGTAACTGGCTTCAGCAGAGCGCAGATACC
AAATACTGTTCTTCTAGTGTAGCCGTAGTTAGGCCACCACTTCAAGAACTCTGTAGCACCGCCTACATAC
CTCGCTCTGCTAATCCTGTTACCAGTGGCTGCTGCCAGTGGCGATAAGTCGTGTCTTACCGGGTTGGACT
CAAGACGATAGTTACCGGATAAGGCGCAGCGGTCGGGCTGAACGGGGGGTTCGTGCACACAGCCCAGCTT
GGAGCGAACGACCTACACCGAACTGAGATACCTACAGCGTGAGCTATGAGAAAGCGCCACGCTTCCCGAA
GGGAGAAAGGCGGACAGGTATCCGGTAAGCGGCAGGGTCGGAACAGGAGAGCGCACGAGGGAGCTTCCAG
GGGGAAACGCCTGGTATCTTTATAGTCCTGTCGGGTTTCGCCACCTCTGACTTGAGCGTCGATTTTTGTG
ATGCTCGTCAGGGGGGCGGAGCCTATGGAAAAACGCCAGCAACGCGGCCTTTTTACGGTTCCTGGCCTTT
TGCTGGCCTTTTGCTCACATGTTCTTTCCTGCGTTATCCCCTGATTCTGTGGATAACCGTATTACCGCCT
TTGAGTGAGCTGATACCGCTCGCCGCAGCCGAACGACCGAGCGCAGCGAGTCAGTGAGCGAGGAAGCGGA
AGAGCGCCCAATACGCAGGGCCCCCTGCTTCGGGGTCATTATAGCGATTTTTTCGGTATATCCATCCTTT
TTCGCACGATATACAGGATTTTGCCAAAGGGTTCGTGTAGACTTTCCTTGGTGTATCCAACGGCGTCAGC
CGGGCAGGATAGGTGAAGTAGGCCCACCCGCGAGCGGGTGTTCCTTCTTCACTGTCCCTTATTCGCACCT
GGCGGTGCTCAACGGGAATCCTGCTCTGCGAGGCTGGCCGGCTACCGCCGGCGTAACAGATGAGGGCAAG
CGGATGGCTGATGAAACCAAGCCAACCAGGAAGGGCAGCCCACCTATCAAGGTGTACTGCCTTCCAGACG
AACGAAGAGCGATTGAGGAAAAGGCGGCGGCGGCCGGCATGAGCCTGTCGGCCTACCTGCTGGCCGTCGG
CCAGGGCTACAAAATCACGGGCGTCGTGGACTATGAGCACGTCCGCGAGCTGGCCCGCATCAATGGCGAC
CTGGGCCGCCTGGGCGGCCTGCTGAAACTCTGGCTCACCGACGACCCGCGCACGGCGCGGTTCGGTGATG
CCACGATCCTCGCCCTGCTGGCGAAGATCGAAGAGAAGCAGGACGAGCTTGGCAAGGTCATGATGGGCGT
GGTCCGCCCGAGGGCAGAGCCATGACTTTTTTAGCCGCTAAAACGGCCGGGGGGTGCGCGTGATTGCCAA
GCACGTCCCCATGCGCTCCATCAAGAAGAGCGACTTCGCGGAGC
